Addgene plasmid #109674: p3E-rab1ab
Purpose: Multisite gateway vector for 3' tagging with rab1ab
Depositing lab: Rob Parton. Depositing organization: University of Queensland, Institute for Molecular Bioscience. Publication: In vivo cell biological screening identifies an endocytic capture mechanism for T-tubule formation. Hall TE, Martel N, Ariotti N, Xiong Z, Lo HP, Ferguson C, Rae J, Lim YW, Parton RG. Nat Commun. 2020 Jul 24;11(1):3711. doi: 10.1038/s41467-020-17486-w. PubMed 32709891.
Backbone
  Vector backbone: pDONR p2R-p3
  Vector type: Zebrafish plasmids
Growth in bacteria
  Bacterial resistance: Kanamycin, 50 μg/mL
  Growth temperature: 37°C
  Growth strain: DH5alpha
  Copy number: High Copy
Gene/Insert
  Gene/Insert name: rab1ab
  Species: D. rerio (zebrafish)
  Entrez Gene: rab1ab (a.k.a. RAB1B, RAS, fb53a02, oncogene, rab1a, si:zc101n13.3, wu:fb53a02)
  Cloning method: Gateway Cloning
Terms and licenses: Academic/Nonprofit Terms; Industry Terms: Not Available to Industry
How to cite: p3E-rab1ab was a gift from Rob Parton (Addgene plasmid # 109674 ; http://n2t.net/addgene:109674 ; RRID:Addgene_109674)
