[The description below was written by a language model from this plasmid's Addgene catalogue record and pLannotate feature annotations shown in this document.]
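Description:
p3E-rab1ab is a 3' entry clone for multisite Gateway assembly, built in the pDONR P2R-P3 backbone and catalogued among zebrafish plasmids. It is a small plasmid of about 3.2 kb that is maintained in E. coli through a high-copy ColE1/pUC-type origin and selected with kanamycin through an aminoglycoside phosphotransferase (KanR) gene. Backbone remnants typical of the pDONR series are also annotated. These include the rrnB T1 and T2 terminators, which insulate the cloning site from read-through transcription, a T7 promoter, and short lacZα and lacI fragments with no evident functional role here.

The insert is the zebrafish rab1ab coding sequence, roughly 600 bp. The annotation software matched it by homology to canine RAB1A, a small GTPase that cycles between GDP- and GTP-bound states and regulates vesicular transport from the endoplasmic reticulum. The open reading frame is flanked on one side by an attR2 site. On the other side are an attB3 core and an adjoining sequence labelled as an attL1 fragment, which most likely represents the attL3 site expected in a 3' entry clone. The entry clone contains no eukaryotic promoter for the insert, and the record lists no polyadenylation signal, so expression depends on the elements supplied by the final assembly.

In an LR reaction, this clone is combined with a 5' promoter entry clone, a middle entry clone and a destination vector. This places rab1ab downstream of the middle element, so that a protein encoded there, such as a fluorescent reporter, is fused to the N-terminus of Rab1ab. The two sequence records, one from the depositor and one from repository sequencing, are the same length and carry the same features in opposite orientations. The associated publication describes an in vivo cell biological screen relating to T-tubule formation.
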