Features (pLannotate 1.2.2; 11 found; start..end, strand, type, name):
    121..213     +  CDS            lacI (fragment): lac repressor; lacI; The lac repressor binds to the lac operator to inhibit transcription in E. coli. This inhibition can be relieved by adding lactose or isopropyl-β-D-thiogalactopyranoside (IPTG).
    268..295     -  terminator     rrnB T2 terminator: transcription terminator T2 from the E. coli rrnB gene
    427..470     +  terminator     rrnB T1 terminator: Escherichia coli rrnB; transcription terminator T1 from the E. coli rrnB gene
    517..553     -  CDS            lacZα (fragment): LacZα fragment of β-galactosidase; lacZ fragment
    624..747     -  protein_bind   attR2: mutant version of attR; recombination site for the Gateway® LR reaction LR Clonase™
    750..1349    +  CDS            RAB1A: RAB1A_CANLF - Also known as RAB1. Experimental evidence at protein level: Swiss-Prot protein existence level 1. The small GTPases Rab are key regulators of intracellular membrane trafficking, from the formation of transport vesicles to their fusion with membranes (PubMed:1429835). Rabs cycle between an inactive GDP-bound form and an active GTP-bound form that is able to recruit to membranes different sets of downstream effectors directly responsible for vesicle formation, movement, tethering and fusion (PubMed:1429835). RAB1A regulates vesicular protein transport from the endoplasmic reticulum
   1353..1373    -  protein_bind   attB3: mutant version of attB; core recombination site for the Gateway® BP reaction BP Clonase™
   1364..1449    -  protein_bind   attL1 (fragment): mutant version of attL; recombination site for the Gateway® LR reaction LR Clonase™
   1486..1504    -  promoter       T7 promoter: promoter for bacteriophage T7 RNA polymerase
   1638..2447    +  CDS            KanR: aminoglycoside phosphotransferase; aph(3')-Ia; confers resistance to kanamycin in bacteria or G418 (Geneticin®) in eukaryotes
   2594..3182    +  rep_origin     ori: high-copy-number ColE1/pMB1/pBR322/pUC origin of replication
>Addgene plasmid #109674 | p3E-rab1ab | depositor full sequence | sequence record 206611 | Full Sequence
CTTTCCTGCGTTATCCCCTGATTCTGTGGATAACCGTATTACCGCCTTTGAGTGAGCTGATACCGCTCGC
CGCAGCCGAACGACCGAGCGCAGCGAGTCAGTGAGCGAGGAAGCGGAAGAGCGCCCAATACGCAAACCGC
CTCTCCCCGCGCGTTGGCCGATTCATTAATGCAGCTGGCACGACAGGTTTCCCGACTGGAAAGCGGGCAG
TGAGCGCAACGCAATTAATACGCGTACCGCTAGCCAGGAAGAGTTTGTAGAAACGCAAAAAGGCCATCCG
TCAGGATGGCCTTCTGCTTAGTTTGATGCCTGGCAGTTTATGGCGGGCGTCCTGCCCGCCACCCTCCGGG
CCGTTGCTTCACAACGTTCAAATCCGCTCCCGGCGGATTTGTCCTACTCAGGAGAGCGTTCACCGACAAA
CAACAGATAAAACGAAAGGCCCAGTCTTCCGACTGAGCCTTTCGTTTTATTTGATGCCTGGCAGTTCCCT
ACTCTCGCGTTAACGCTAGCATGGATGTTTTCCCAGTCACGACGTTGTAAAACGACGGCCAGTCTTAAGC
TCGGGCCCTGCAGCTCTAGAGCTCGAATTCTACAGGTCACTAATACCATCTAAGTAGTTGATTCATAGTG
ACTGCATATGTTGTGTTTTACAGTATTATGTAGTCTGTTTTTTATGCAAAATCTAATTTAATATATTGAT
ATTTATATCATTTTACGTTTCTCGTTCAACTTTCTTGTACAAAGTGGCTAATCCCGAATATGACTATTTA
TTCAAGCTGCTCTTGATTGGTGACTCTGGTGTTGGAAAGTCTTGCCTTCTTCTCAGATTTGCAGATGACA
CATACGCAGAAAGCTACATTAGCACTATCGGTGTGGACTTTAAAATAAGAACTATAGAATTAGACGGAAA
GACCATCAAACTTCAGATCTGGGATACAGCAGGGCAGGAGAGGTTTCGCACAATCACATCCAGCTACTAC
AGAGGAGCACATGGAATTATTGTAGTCTATGATGTTGCAGATCAGGAATCTTTCAATAATGTAAAACAGT
GGCTACAGGAGATTGACCGCTACGCCAGTGAAAATGTTAACAAGTTATTGGTTGGCAACAAGTGTGACTT
AACAACAAAAAAAGTGGTGGACTACACAACGGCAAAGGAATTTGCAGATTCCCTTGGCACTCCTTTCTTG
GAAACTAGCGCTAAGAACGCCACAAATGTGGAGCAGGCCTTCATGACCATGGCTGCCGAGATCAAGAAGA
GGATGGGCCCTGGAGCCACAGCCGGCGGCTCTGAAAAAACCATGAAGATCGAAAGCACTCCAGTGAAGCC
TGCGCCTGGAGGCTGCTGCTGACAACTTTATTATACAAAGTTGGCATTATAAAAAAGCATTGCTTATCAA
TTTGTTGCAACGAACAGGTCACTATCAGTCAAAATAAAATCATTATTTGGAGCTCCATGGTAGCGTTAAC
GCGGCCGCGATATCCCCTATAGTGAGTCGTATTACATGGTCATAGCTGTTTCCTGGCAGCTCTGGCCCGT
GTCTCAAAATCTCTGATGTTACATTGCACAAGATAAAAATATATCATCATGAACAATAAAACTGTCTGCT
TACATAAACAGTAATACAAGGGGTGTTATGAGCCATATTCAACGGGAAACGTCGAGGCCGCGATTAAATT
CCAACATGGATGCTGATTTATATGGGTATAAATGGGCTCGCGATAATGTCGGGCAATCAGGTGCGACAAT
CTATCGCTTGTATGGGAAGCCCGATGCGCCAGAGTTGTTTCTGAAACATGGCAAAGGTAGCGTTGCCAAT
GATGTTACAGATGAGATGGTCAGACTAAACTGGCTGACGGAATTTATGCCTCTTCCGACCATCAAGCATT
TTATCCGTACTCCTGATGATGCATGGTTACTCACCACTGCGATCCCCGGAAAAACAGCATTCCAGGTATT
AGAAGAATATCCTGATTCAGGTGAAAATATTGTTGATGCGCTGGCAGTGTTCCTGCGCCGGTTGCATTCG
ATTCCTGTTTGTAATTGTCCTTTTAACAGCGATCGCGTATTTCGTCTCGCTCAGGCGCAATCACGAATGA
ATAACGGTTTGGTTGATGCGAGTGATTTTGATGACGAGCGTAATGGCTGGCCTGTTGAACAAGTCTGGAA
AGAAATGCATAAACTTTTGCCATTCTCACCGGATTCAGTCGTCACTCATGGTGATTTCTCACTTGATAAC
CTTATTTTTGACGAGGGGAAATTAATAGGTTGTATTGATGTTGGACGAGTCGGAATCGCAGACCGATACC
AGGATCTTGCCATCCTATGGAACTGCCTCGGTGAGTTTTCTCCTTCATTACAGAAACGGCTTTTTCAAAA
ATATGGTATTGATAATCCTGATATGAATAAATTGCAGTTTCATTTGATGCTCGATGAGTTTTTCTAATCA
GAATTGGTTAATTGGTTGTAACACTGGCAGAGCATTACGCTGACTTGACGGGACGGCGCAAGCTCATGAC
CAAAATCCCTTAACGTGAGTTACGCGTCGTTCCACTGAGCGTCAGACCCCGTAGAAAAGATCAAAGGATC
TTCTTGAGATCCTTTTTTTCTGCGCGTAATCTGCTGCTTGCAAACAAAAAAACCACCGCTACCAGCGGTG
GTTTGTTTGCCGGATCAAGAGCTACCAACTCTTTTTCCGAAGGTAACTGGCTTCAGCAGAGCGCAGATAC
CAAATACTGTCCTTCTAGTGTAGCCGTAGTTAGGCCACCACTTCAAGAACTCTGTAGCACCGCCTACATA
CCTCGCTCTGCTAATCCTGTTACCAGTGGCTGCTGCCAGTGGCGATAAGTCGTGTCTTACCGGGTTGGAC
TCAAGACGATAGTTACCGGATAAGGCGCAGCGGTCGGGCTGAACGGGGGGTTCGTGCACACAGCCCAGCT
TGGAGCGAACGACCTACACCGAACTGAGATACCTACAGCGTGAGCATTGAGAAAGCGCCACGCTTCCCGA
AGGGAGAAAGGCGGACAGGTATCCGGTAAGCGGCAGGGTCGGAACAGGAGAGCGCACGAGGGAGCTTCCA
GGGGGAAACGCCTGGTATCTTTATAGTCCTGTCGGGTTTCGCCACCTCTGACTTGAGCGTCGATTTTTGT
GATGCTCGTCAGGGGGGCGGAGCCTATGGAAAAACGCCAGCAACGCGGCCTTTTTACGGTTCCTGGCCTT
TTGCTGGCCTTTTGCTCACATGTT
