Features (pLannotate 1.2.2; 11 found; start..end, strand, type, name):
     76..96      +  protein_bind   attB3: mutant version of attB; core recombination site for the Gateway® BP reaction BP Clonase™
    100..699     -  CDS            RAB1A: RAB1A_CANLF - Also known as RAB1. Experimental evidence at protein level: Swiss-Prot protein existence level 1. The small GTPases Rab are key regulators of intracellular membrane trafficking, from the formation of transport vesicles to their fusion with membranes (PubMed:1429835). Rabs cycle between an inactive GDP-bound form and an active GTP-bound form that is able to recruit to membranes different sets of downstream effectors directly responsible for vesicle formation, movement, tethering and fusion (PubMed:1429835). RAB1A regulates vesicular protein transport from the endoplasmic reticulum
    702..825     +  protein_bind   attR2: mutant version of attR; recombination site for the Gateway® LR reaction LR Clonase™
    896..932     +  CDS            lacZα (fragment): LacZα fragment of β-galactosidase; lacZ fragment
    979..1022    -  terminator     rrnB T1 terminator: Escherichia coli rrnB; transcription terminator T1 from the E. coli rrnB gene
   1154..1181    +  terminator     rrnB T2 terminator: transcription terminator T2 from the E. coli rrnB gene
   1236..1328    -  CDS            lacI (fragment): lac repressor; lacI; The lac repressor binds to the lac operator to inhibit transcription in E. coli. This inhibition can be relieved by adding lactose or isopropyl-β-D-thiogalactopyranoside (IPTG).
   1511..2099    -  rep_origin     ori: high-copy-number ColE1/pMB1/pBR322/pUC origin of replication
   2246..3055    -  CDS            KanR: aminoglycoside phosphotransferase; aph(3')-Ia; confers resistance to kanamycin in bacteria or G418 (Geneticin®) in eukaryotes
   3189..3207    +  promoter       T7 promoter: promoter for bacteriophage T7 RNA polymerase
   3244..85      +  protein_bind   attL1 (fragment) (across the origin): mutant version of attL; recombination site for the Gateway® LR reaction LR Clonase™
>Addgene plasmid #109674 | p3E-rab1ab | addgene full sequence | sequence record 223897 | Addgene NGS Result
AAATAATGATTTTATTTTGACTGATAGTGACCTGTTCGTTGCAACAAATTGATAAGCAATGCTTTTTTAT
AATGCCAACTTTGTATAATAAAGTTGTCAGCAGCAGCCTCCAGGCGCAGGCTTCACTGGAGTGCTTTCGA
TCTTCATGGTTTTTTCAGAGCCGCCGGCTGTGGCTCCAGGGCCCATCCTCTTCTTGATCTCGGCAGCCAT
GGTCATGAAGGCCTGCTCCACATTTGTGGCGTTCTTAGCGCTAGTTTCCAAGAAAGGAGTGCCAAGGGAA
TCTGCAAATTCCTTTGCCGTTGTGTAGTCCACCACTTTTTTTGTTGTTAAGTCACACTTGTTGCCAACCA
ATAACTTGTTAACATTTTCACTGGCGTAGCGGTCAATCTCCTGTAGCCACTGTTTTACATTATTGAAAGA
TTCCTGATCTGCAACATCATAGACTACAATAATTCCATGTGCTCCTCTGTAGTAGCTGGATGTGATTGTG
CGAAACCTCTCCTGCCCTGCTGTATCCCAGATCTGAAGTTTGATGGTCTTTCCGTCTAATTCTATAGTTC
TTATTTTAAAGTCCACACCGATAGTGCTAATGTAGCTTTCTGCGTATGTGTCATCTGCAAATCTGAGAAG
AAGGCAAGACTTTCCAACACCAGAGTCACCAATCAAGAGCAGCTTGAATAAATAGTCATATTCGGGATTA
GCCACTTTGTACAAGAAAGTTGAACGAGAAACGTAAAATGATATAAATATCAATATATTAAATTAGATTT
TGCATAAAAAACAGACTACATAATACTGTAAAACACAACATATGCAGTCACTATGAACCAACTACTTAGA
TGGTATTAGTGACCTGTAGAATTCGAGCTCTAGAGCTGCAGGGCCCGAGCTTAAGACTGGCCGTCGTTTT
ACAACGTCGTGACTGGGAAAACATCCATGCTAGCGTTAACGCGAGAGTAGGGAACTGCCAGGCATCAAAT
AAAACGAAAGGCTCAGTCGGAAGACTGGGCCTTTCGTTTTATCTGTTGTTTGTCGGTGAACGCTCTCCTG
AGTAGGACAAATCCGCCGGGAGCGGATTTGAACGTTGTGAAGCAACGGCCCGGAGGGTGGCGGGCAGGAC
GCCCGCCATAAACTGCCAGGCATCAAACTAAGCAGAAGGCCATCCTGACGGATGGCCTTTTTGCGTTTCT
ACAAACTCTTCCTGGCTAGCGGTACGCGTATTAATTGCGTTGCGCTCACTGCCCGCTTTCCAGTCGGGAA
ACCTGTCGTGCCAGCTGCATTAATGAATCGGCCAACGCGCGGGGAGAGGCGGTTTGCGTATTGGGCGCTC
TTCCGCTTCCTCGCTCACTGACTCGCTGCGCTCGGTCGTTCGGCTGCGGCGAGCGGTATCAGCTCACTCA
AAGGCGGTAATACGGTTATCCACAGAATCAGGGGATAACGCAGGAAAGAACATGTGAGCAAAAGGCCAGC
AAAAGGCCAGGAACCGTAAAAAGGCCGCGTTGCTGGCGTTTTTCCATAGGCTCCGCCCCCCTGACGAGCA
TCACAAAAATCGACGCTCAAGTCAGAGGTGGCGAAACCCGACAGGACTATAAAGATACCAGGCGTTTCCC
CCTGGAAGCTCCCTCGTGCGCTCTCCTGTTCCGACCCTGCCGCTTACCGGATACCTGTCCGCCTTTCTCC
CTTCGGGAAGCGTGGCGCTTTCTCATAGCTCACGCTGTAGGTATCTCAGTTCGGTGTAGGTCGTTCGCTC
CAAGCTGGGCTGTGTGCACGAACCCCCCGTTCAGCCCGACCGCTGCGCCTTATCCGGTAACTATCGTCTT
GAGTCCAACCCGGTAAGACACGACTTATCGCCACTGGCAGCAGCCACTGGTAACAGGATTAGCAGAGCGA
GGTATGTAGGCGGTGCTACAGAGTTCTTGAAGTGGTGGCCTAACTACGGCTACACTAGAAGAACAGTATT
TGGTATCTGCGCTCTGCTGAAGCCAGTTACCTTCGGAAAAAGAGTTGGTAGCTCTTGATCCGGCAAACAA
ACCACCGCTGGTAGCGGTGGTTTTTTTGTTTGCAAGCAGCAGATTACGCGCAGAAAAAAAGGATCTCAAG
AAGATCCTTTGATCTTTTCTACGGGGTCTGACGCTCAGTGGAACGACGCGTAACTCACGTTAAGGGATTT
TGGTCATGAGCTTGCGCCGTCCCGTCAAGTCAGCGTAATGCTCTGCCAGTGTTACAACCAATTAACCAAT
TCTGATTAGAAAAACTCATCGAGCATCAAATGAAACTGCAATTTATTCATATCAGGATTATCAATACCAT
ATTTTTGAAAAAGCCGTTTCTGTAATGAAGGAGAAAACTCACCGAGGCAGTTCCATAGGATGGCAAGATC
CTGGTATCGGTCTGCGATTCCGACTCGTCCAACATCAATACAACCTATTAATTTCCCCTCGTCAAAAATA
AGGTTATCAAGTGAGAAATCACCATGAGTGACGACTGAATCCGGTGAGAATGGCAAAAGTTTATGCATTT
CTTTCCAGACTTGTTCAACAGGCCAGCCATTACGCTCGTCATCAAAATCACTCGCATCAACCAAACCGTT
ATTCATTCGTGATTGCGCCTGAGCGAGACGAAATACGCGATCGCTGTTAAAAGGACAATTACAAACAGGA
ATCGAATGCAACCGGCGCAGGAACACTGCCAGCGCATCAACAATATTTTCACCTGAATCAGGATATTCTT
CTAATACCTGGAATGCTGTTTTTCCGGGGATCGCAGTGGTGAGTAACCATGCATCATCAGGAGTACGGAT
AAAATGCTTGATGGTCGGAAGAGGCATAAATTCCGTCAGCCAGTTTAGTCTGACCATCTCATCTGTAACA
TCATTGGCAACGCTACCTTTGCCATGTTTCAGAAACAACTCTGGCGCATCGGGCTTCCCATACAAGCGAT
AGATTGTCGCACCTGATTGCCCGACATTATCGCGAGCCCATTTATACCCATATAAATCAGCATCCATGTT
GGAATTTAATCGCGGCCTCGACGTTTCCCGTTGAATATGGCTCATAACACCCCTTGTATTACTGTTTATG
TAAGCAGACAGTTTTATTGTTCATGATGATATATTTTTATCTTGTGCAATGTAACATCAGAGATTTTGAG
ACACGGGCCAGAGCTGCCAGGAAACAGCTATGACCATGTAATACGACTCACTATAGGGGATATCGCGGCC
GCGTTAACGCTACCATGGAGCTCC
